>Addgene plasmid #236093 | pcDNA4TO_24xGCN4_MUT_24xPP7 | addgene full sequence | sequence record 468102 | Addgene NGS Result
GACGGATCGGGAGATCTCCCGATCCCCTATGGTGCACTCTCAGTACAATCTGCTCTGATGCCGCATAGTT
AAGCCAGTATCTGCTCCCTGCTTGTGTGTTGGAGGTCGCTGAGTAGTGCGCGAGCAAAATTTAAACTACA
ACAAGGCAAGGCTTGACCGACAATTGCATGAAGAATCTGCTTAGGGTTAGGCGTTTTGCGCTGCTTCGCG
ATGTACGGGCCAGATATACGCGTTGACATTGATTATTGACTAGTTATTAATAGTAATCAATTACGGGGTC
ATTAGTTCATAGCCCATATATGGAGTTCCGCGTTACATAACTTACGGTAAATGGCCCGCCTGGCTGACCG
CCCAACGACCCCCGCCCATTGACGTCAATAATGACGTATGTTCCCATAGTAACGCCAATAGGGACTTTCC
ATTGACGTCAATGGGTGGAGTATTTACGGTAAACTGCCCACTTGGCAGTACATCAAGTGTATCATATGCC
AAGTACGCCCCCTATTGACGTCAATGACGGTAAATGGCCCGCCTGGCATTATGCCCAGTACATGACCTTA
TGGGACTTTCCTACTTGGCAGTACATCTACGTATTAGTCATCGCTATTACCATGGTGATGCGGTTTTGGC
AGTACATCAATGGGCGTGGATAGCGGTTTGACTCACGGGGATTTCCAAGTCTCCACCCCATTGACGTCAA
TGGGAGTTTGTTTTGGCACCAAAATCAACGGGACTTTCCAAAATGTCGTAACAACTCCGCCCCATTGACG
CAAATGGGCGGTAGGCGTGTACGGTGGGAGGTCTATATAAGCAGAGCTCTCCCTATCAGTGATAGAGATC
TCCCTATCAGTGATAGAGATCGTCGACGAGCTCGTTTAGTGAACCGTCAGATCGCCTGGAGACGCCATCC
ACGCTGTTTTGACCTCCATAGAAGACACCGGGACCGATCCAGCCTCCGGACTCTAGCGTTTAAACTTAAG
CTTGCCACCATGGGCGCCATCATACACGCGGCCGCAATCATCGGTCCGGGTGGATCTGGAGGTGGAGGTT
CTGGAGGAGAAGAACTTTTGAGCAAGAATTATCATCTTGAGAACGAAGTGGCTCGTCTTAAGAAAGGTTC
TGGCAGTGGAGAAGAACTGCTTTCAAAGAATTACCACCTGGAAAATGAGGTAGCTAGACTGAAAAAGGGG
AGCGGAAGTGGGGAGGAGTTGCTGAGCAAAAATTATCATTTGGAGAACGAAGTAGCACGACTAAAGAAAG
GGTCCGGATCGGGTGAGGAGTTACTCTCGAAAAATTATCATCTCGAAAACGAAGTGGCTCGGCTAAAAAA
GGGCAGTGGTTCTGGAGAAGAGCTATTATCTAAAAACTACCACCTCGAAAATGAGGTGGCACGCTTAAAA
AAGGGAAGTGGCAGTGGTGAAGAGCTACTATCCAAGAATTATCATCTTGAGAACGAGGTAGCGCGTTTGA
AGAAGGGTTCCGGCTCAGGAGAGGAACTGCTCTCGAAGAACTATCATCTTGAAAATGAGGTCGCTCGATT
AAAAAAGGGATCGGGCAGTGGTGAGGAACTACTTTCAAAGAATTACCACCTCGAAAACGAAGTAGCTCGA
TTAAAGAAAGGTTCAGGGTCGGGTGAAGAATTACTGAGTAAAAATTATCATCTGGAAAATGAGGTAGCGA
GACTAAAAAAGGGGAGTGGTTCTGGCGAAGAGTTGCTATCGAAAAATTATCATCTTGAGAACGAAGTTGC
TAGGCTCAAAAAGGGCTCAGGCTCAGGCGAGGAGTTGCTCTCGAAAAACTACCACTTGGAAAATGAGGTC
GCGAGGTTGAAAAAGGGGAGCGGGTCGGGCGAGGAGTTATTGAGCAAAAACTATCATTTAGAGAACGAAG
TCGCGCGCTTAAAGAAAGGCTCGGGCTCGGGCGAAGAACTCTTATCGAAGAACTACCACCTCGAAAATGA
GGTCGCCAGGTTGAAAAAGGGCAGTGGCAGCGGGGAGGAACTCTTGAGCAAGAACTACCACTTGGAGAAT
GAGGTCGCGAGATTGAAGAAAGGGTCGGGGAGCGGCGAGGAATTGCTCAGCAAGAATTATCATTTGGAGA
ACGAAGTCGCCAGGCTCAAGAAAGGCTCGGGGTCGGGGGAGGAATTGTTGAGTAAAAACTACCACTTGGA
AAATGAAGTCGCCAGGCTCAAAAAAGGGAGTGGGAGCGGCGAAGAGTTATTGAGCAAAAATTACCACTTG
GAGAACGAAGTGGCAAGGCTCAAGAAAGGGAGCGGCAGCGGGGAGGAGCTCTTATCGAAGAACTACCACT
TAGAGAATGAAGTCGCCCGCTTGAAGAAAGGCTCGGGGAGCGGGGAAGAGCTCTTGAGCAAGAACTACCA
CTTGGAAAATGAGGTGGCGCGCTTGAAGAAAGGGAGCGGGAGCGGGGAAGAGTTACTATCTAAGAATTAT
CATCTCGAGAACGAGGTGGCTCGACTAAAGAAGGGCTCCGGCAGTGGGGAGGAACTCCTGTCGAAGAACT
ATCATCTTGAAAATGAGGTTGCAAGACTTAAAAAGGGGTCCGGATCAGGTGAGGAACTACTCAGTAAGAA
TTACCACCTGGAAAACGAAGTTGCACGTTTGAAGAAAGGATCAGGATCAGGCGAAGAACTGCTCTCAAAA
GATTATCATTTGGAAAATGAGGTTGCACGTTTAAAAAAGGGAAGTGGCAGTGGTGAGGAACTTCTGTCGA
AAAATTATCATCTCGAGAATGAAGTAGCCCGACTTAAAAAGGGTTCTGGCTCGGGTCAGCGGCCGCAGTT
GAGAGCTAAGAATCAACTTTTTTTGCTATCGCCCCATTACCTGAAGCAGCTAAACATTCCATCAGCTTCC
AGATGGAAACGCCTTCTACACCAGCAGCAACCCCTTCACCCAGAATGGGCTGTACTGGCCAAAAAGCAGC
TGAAAGGCAAAAACCCAGAGGACCTTATATGGCACACCCCAGAAGGGATCTCTATAAAGCCCTTATATTC
CAGGGCAGATACTCTGGACTTACCCGAAGAACTTCCAGGAGTGAAGCCATTCACACGGGGACCATATCCT
ACCATGTATACCTATAGGCCCTGGACCATCCGTCAGTATGCAGGCTTTAGTACTGTGGAAGAAAGCAATA
AATTCTATAAGGACAATATTAAGGCTGGTCAGCAGGGGTTGTCTGTTGCCTTTGACTTGGCAACACATCG
TGGTTATGATTCAGACAACCCCAGAGTTCGTGGAGATGTTGGAATGGCTGGAGTTGCTATTGACACTGTA
GAAGACACCAAAATCCTATTTGATGGCATTCCTTTAGAAAAAATGTCCGTTTCCATGACTATGAACGGAG
CTGTCATCCCAGTCCTGGCAACATTTATAGTAACTGGGGAAGAGCAAGGTGTGCCGAAGGAGAAGCTCAC
TGGCACAATTCAGAATGACATCCTAAAGGAGTTTATGGTCAGAAATACTTATATTTTTCCCCCAGAGCCA
TCGATGAAAATTATTGCTGACATTTTCCAATACACAGCACAGCACATGCCAAAATTTAATTCCATTTCGA
TTAGCGGGTACCATATGCAGGAAGCAGGAGCTGATGCCATTTTAGAACTGGCCTATACCATCGCAGATGG
GTTGGAGTACTGCAGAACTGGACTCCAGGCTGGACTCACAATTGATGAATTTGCACCAAGGTTGTCTTTC
TTCTGGGGAATTGGAATGAACTTCTACATGGAAATAGCCAAGATGCGAGCTGGGAGAAGACTGTGGGCTC
ACTTAATAGAAAAAATGTTCCAGCCTAAAAACTCTAAATCTCTTCTTCTAAGAGCACACTGCCAGACATC
GGGGTGGTCACTTACTGAGCAGGATCCTTACAATAACATTGTCCGCACTGCAATCGAAGCCATGGCAGCT
GTGTTTGGAGGAACCCAGTCTTTGCATACGAACTCTTTTGATGAAGCGCTGGGTTTGCCCACTGTGAAAA
GTGCCCGGATTGCTCGGAACACACAGATCATCATTCAGGAAGAATCTGGGATCCCCAAAGTGGCGGATCC
TTGGGGAGGGTCGTACATGATGGAGTCGCTCACAAATGACGTTTATGAGGCTGCTCTGAAGTTGATATAT
GAAGTTGAAGAAATGGGTGGAATGGCCAAAGCTGTAGCTGAAGGAATCCCTAAACTTCGCATTGAAGAAT
GTGCTGCCCGAAGACAAGCTAGAATAGATTCTGGTTCTGAGGTAATTGTTGGAGTAAATAAGTATCAGTT
GGAAAAAGAAGACTCTGTGGAGGTCCTGGCCATTGACAACACTTCAGTGCGTAAGAAGCAGATTGAAAAA
CTCAAGAAGATTAAATCCAGCAGGGATCAAGCTTTGGCTGAGCAGTGTCTCAGTGCACTTACCCAGTGTG
CTGCCAGTGGAGATGGCAATATTCTGGCTCTGGCAGTGGATGCAGCTCGTGCAAGATGTACAGTTGGAGA
AATCACGGATGCCTTGAAAAAAGTATTTGGTGAGCATAAAGCTAATGATCGTATGGTGAGTGGAGCATAT
CGGCAGGAGTTTGGAGAAAGTAAAGAGATCACATCTGCCATCAAGAGAGTTAATAAATTCATGGAACGTG
AAGGTCGCAGACCTCGTCTTCTTGTGGCAAAAATGGGACAAGATGGCCATGACAGGGGAGCCAAGGTCAT
TGCTACAGGATTTGCTGATCTTGGTTTTGATGTGGACATAGGCCCTCTTTTTCAGACTCCCCGTGAAGTG
GCGCAGCAAGCTGTGGATGCAGATGTCCATGCTGTGGGTGTCAGCACACTTGCTGCTGGTCATAAAACCC
TCGTTCCTGAGCTTATCAAAGAACTCACCGCCCTGGGGCGGCCAGATATCCTTGTCATGTGTGGGGGCGT
GATTCCACCACAGGATTATGAATTTCTGTATGAAGTTGGTGTTTCCAACGTCTTTGGTCCTGGAACCCGG
ATTCCAAGAGCTGCTGTCCAAGTGCTTGATGATATTGAGAAGTGTTTGGCAGAGAAGCAGCAGTCTGTGA
TCTAACGACACGATTCGAAGATCGCATCGCTAGCCCGGTTGTACAGGTACCGGATCCTAAGGTACCTAAT
TGCCTAGAAAGGAGCAGACGATATGGCGTCGCTCCCTGCAGGTCGACTCTAGAAACCAGCAGAGCATATG
GGCTCGCTGGCTGCAGTATTCCCGGGTTCATTAGATCCTAAGGTACCTAATTGCCTAGAAAGGAGCAGAC
GATATGGCGTCGCTCCCTGCAGGTCGACTCTAGAAACCAGCAGAGCATATGGGCTCGCTGGCTGCAGTAT
TCCCGGGTTCATTAGATCCTAAGGTACCTAATTGCCTAGAAAGGAGCAGACGATATGGCGTCGCTCCCTG
CAGGTCGACTCTAGAAACCAGCAGAGCATATGGGCTCGCTGGCTGCAGTATTCCCGGGTTCATTAGATCC
TAAGGTACCTAATTGCCTAGAAAGGAGCAGACGATATGGCGTCGCTCCCTGCAGGTCGACTCTAGAAACC
AGCAGAGCATATGGGCTCGCTGGCTGCAGTATTCCCGGGTTCATTAGATCCTAAGGTACCTAATTGCCTA
GAAAGGAGCAGACGATATGGCGTCGCTCCCTGCAGGTCGACTCTAGAAACCAGCAGAGCATATGGGCTCG
CTGGCTGCAGTATTCCCGGGTTCATTAGATCCTAAGGTACCTAATTGCCTAGAAAGGAGCAGACGATATG
GCGTCGCTCCCTGCAGGTCGACTCTAGAAACCAGCAGAGCATATGGGCTCGCTGGCTGCAGTATTCCCGG
GTTCATTAGATCCTAAGGTACCTAATTGCCTAGAAAGGAGCAGACGATATGGCGTCGCTCCCTGCAGGTC
GACTCTAGAAACCAGCAGAGCATATGGGCTCGCTGGCTGCAGTATTCCCGGGTTCATTAGATCCTAAGGT
ACCTAATTGCCTAGAAAGGAGCAGACGATATGGCGTCGCTCCCTGCAGGTCGACTCTAGAAACCAGCAGA
GCATATGGGCTCGCTGGCTGCAGTATTCCCGGGTTCATTAGATCCTAAGGTACCTAATTGCCTAGAAAGG
AGCAGACGATATGGCGTCGCTCCCTGCAGGTCGACTCTAGAAACCAGCAGAGCATATGGGCTCGCTGGCT
GCAGTATTCCCGGGTTCATTAGATCCTAAGGTACCTAATTGCCTAGAAAGGAGCAGACGATATGGCGTCG
CTCCCTGCAGGTCGACTCTAGAAACCAGCAGAGCATATGGGCTCGCTGGCTGCAGTATTCCCGGGTTCAT
TAGATCCTAAGGTACCTAATTGCCTAGAAAGGAGCAGACGATATGGCGTCGCTCCCTGCAGGTCGACTCT
AGAAACCAGCAGAGCATATGGGCTCGCTGGCTGCAGTATTCCCGGGTTCATTAGATCCTAAGGTACCTAA
TTGCCTAGAAAGGAGCAGACGATATGGCGTCGCTCCCTGCAGGTCGACTCTAGAAACCAGCAGAGCATAT
GGGCTCGCTGGCTGCAGTATTCCCGGGTTCATTAGATCTCGCGAAGGGCGAATTCACGAGGCGCGCCCGG
ATCGCGATCGCAATCTTAATTAACTCGAGTCTAGAGGGCCCGTTTAAACCCGCTGATCAGCCTCGACTGT
GCCTTCTAGTTGCCAGCCATCTGTTGTTTGCCCCTCCCCCGTGCCTTCCTTGACCCTGGAAGGTGCCACT
CCCACTGTCCTTTCCTAATAAAATGAGGAAATTGCATCGCATTGTCTGAGTAGGTGTCATTCTATTCTGG
GGGGTGGGGTGGGGCAGGACAGCAAGGGGGAGGATTGGGAAGACAATAGCAGGCATGCTGGGGATGCGGT
GGGCTCTATGGCTTCTGAGGCGGAAAGAACCAGCTGGGGCTCTAGGGGGTATCCCC
[124 nt withheld, positions 6917-7040]
C
[91 nt withheld, positions 7042-7132]
A
[49 nt withheld, positions 7134-7182]
CCTTTGACGTTGGAGTCCACGTTCTTT
[37 nt withheld, positions 7210-7246]
ACCCTATCTCGGTCTATTCTTTTGATTTATAAGGGATTTTGCCGATTTCGGCCTATTGGTTAAAAAATGA
GCTGATTTAACAAAAATTTAACGCGAATTAATTCTGTGGAATGTGTGTCAGTTAGGGTGTGGAAAGTCCC
CAGGCTCCCCAGCAGGCAGAAGTATGCAAAGCATGCATCTCAATTAGTCAGCAACCAGGTGTGGAAAGTC
CCCAGGCTCCCCAGCAGGCAGAAGTATGCAAAGCATGCATCTCAATTAGTCAGCAACCATAGTCCCGCCC
CTAACTCCGCCCATCCCGCCCCTAACTCCGCCCAGTTCCGCCCATTCTCCGCCCCATGGCTGACTAATTT
TTTTTATTTATGCAGAGGCCGAGGCCGCCTCTGCCTCTGAGCTATTCCAGAAGTAGTGAGGAGGCTTTTT
TGGAGGCCTAGGCTTTTGCAAAAAGCTCCCGGGAGCTTGTATATCCATTTTCGGATCTGATCAGCACGTG
TTGACAATTAATCATCGGCATAGTATATCGGCATAGTATAATACGACAAGGTGAGGAACTAAACCATGGC
CAAGTTGACCAGTGCCGTTCCGGTGCTCACCGCGCGCGACGTCGCCGGAGCGGTCGAGTTCTGGACCGAC
CGGCTCGGGTTCTCCCGGGACTTCGTGGAGGACGACTTCGCCGGTGTGGTCCGGGACGACGTGACCCTGT
TCATCAGCGCGGTCCAGGACCAGGTGGTGCCGGACAACACCCTGGCCTGGGTGTGGGTGCGCGGCCTGGA
CGAGCTGTACGCCGAGTGGTCGGAGGTCGTGTCCACGAACTTCCGGGACGCCTCCGGGCCGGCCATGACC
GAGATCGGCGAGCAGCCGTGGGGGCGGGAGTTCGCCCTGCGCGACCCGGCCGGCAACTGCGTGCACTTCG
TGGCCGAGGAGCAGGACTGACACGTGCTACGAGATTTCGATTCCACCGCCGCCTTCTATGAAAGGTTGGG
CTTCGGAATCGTTTTCCGGGACGCCGGCTGGATGATCCTCCAGCGCGGGGATCTCATGCTGGAGTTCTTC
GCCCACCCCAACTTGTTTATTGCAGCTTATAATGGTTACAAATAAAGCAATAGCATCACAAATTTCACAA
ATAAAGCATTTTTTTCACTGCATTCTAGTTGTGGTTTGTCCAAACTCATCAATGTATCTTATCATGTCTG
TATACCGTCGACCTCTAGCTAGAGCTTGGCGTAATCATGGTCATAGCTGTTTCCTGTGTGAAATTGTTAT
CCGCTCACAATTCCACACAACATACGAGCCGGAAGCATAAAGTGTAAAGCCTGGGGTGCCTAATGAGTGA
GCTAACTCACATTAATTGCGTTGCGCTCACTGCCCGCTTTCCAGTCGGGAAACCTGTCGTGCCAGCTGCA
TTAATGAATCGGCCAACGCGCGGGGAGAGGCGGTTTGCGTATTGGGCGCTCTTCCGCTTCCTCGCTCACT
GACTCGCTGCGCTCGGTCGTTCGGCTGCGGCGAGCGGTATCAGCTCACTCAAAGGCGGTAATACGGTTAT
CCACAGAATCAGGGGATAACGCAGGAAAGAACATGTGAGCAAAAGGCCAGCAAAAGGCCAGGAACCGTAA
AAAGGCCGCGTTGCTGGCGTTTTTCCATAGGCTCCGCCCCCCTGACGAGCATCACAAAAATCGACGCTCA
AGTCAGAGGTGGCGAAACCCGACAGGACTATAAAGATACCAGGCGTTTCCCCCTGGAAGCTCCCTCGTGC
GCTCTCCTGTTCCGACCCTGCCGCTTACCGGATACCTGTCCGCCTTTCTCCCTTCGGGAAGCGTGGCGCT
TTCTCATAGCTCACGCTGTAGGTATCTCAGTTCGGTGTAGGTCGTTCGCTCCAAGCTGGGCTGTGTGCAC
GAACCCCCCGTTCAGCCCGACCGCTGCGCCTTATCCGGTAACTATCGTCTTGAGTCCAACCCGGTAAGAC
ACGACTTATCGCCACTGGCAGCAGCCACTGGTAACAGGATTAGCAGAGCGAGGTATGTAGGCGGTGCTAC
AGAGTTCTTGAAGTGGTGGCCTAACTACGGCTACACTAGAAGAACAGTATTTGGTATCTGCGCTCTGCTG
AAGCCAGTTACCTTCGGAAAAAGAGTTGGTAGCTCTTGATCCGGCAAACAAACCACCGCTGGTAGCGGTG
GTTTTTTTGTTTGCAAGCAGCAGATTACGCGCAGAAAAAAAGGATCTCAAGAAGATCCTTTGATCTTTTC
TACGGGGTCTGACGCTCAGTGGAACGAAAACTCACGTTAAGGGATTTTGGTCATGAGATTATCAAAAAGG
ATCTTCACCTAGATCCTTTTAAATTAAAAATGAAGTTTTAAATCAATCTAAAGTATATATGAGTAAACTT
GGTCTGACAGTTACCAATGCTTAATCAGTGAGGCACCTATCTCAGCGATCTGTCTATTTCGTTCATCCAT
AGTTGCCTGACTCCCCGTCGTGTAGATAACTACGATACGGGAGGGCTTACCATCTGGCCCCAGTGCTGCA
ATGATACCGCGAGACCCACGCTCACCGGCTCCAGATTTATCAGCAATAAACCAGCCAGCCGGAAGGGCCG
AGCGCAGAAGTGGTCCTGCAACTTTATCCGCCTCCATCCAGTCTATTAATTGTTGCCGGGAAGCTAGAGT
AAGTAGTTCGCCAGTTAATAGTTTGCGCAACGTTGTTGCCATTGCTACAGGCATCGTGGTGTCACGCTCG
TCGTTTGGTATGGCTTCATTCAGCTCCGGTTCCCAACGATCAAGGCGAGTTACATGATCCCCCATGTTGT
GCAAAAAAGCGGTTAGCTCCTTCGGTCCTCCGATCGTTGTCAGAAGTAAGTTGGCCGCAGTGTTATCACT
CATGGTTATGGCAGCACTGCATAATTCTCTTACTGTCATGCCATCCGTAAGATGCTTTTCTGTGACTGGT
GAGTACTCAACCAAGTCATTCTGAGAATAGTGTATGCGGCGACCGAGTTGCTCTTGCCCGGCGTCAATAC
GGGATAATACCGCGCCACATAGCAGAACTTTAAAAGTGCTCATCATTGGAAAACGTTCTTCGGGGCGAAA
ACTCTCAAGGATCTTACCGCTGTTGAGATCCAGTTCGATGTAACCCACTCGTGCACCCAACTGATCTTCA
GCATCTTTTACTTTCACCAGCGTTTCTGGGTGAGCAAAAACAGGAAGGCAAAATGCCGCAAAAAAGGGAA
TAAGGGCGACACGGAAATGTTGAATACTCATACTCTTCCTTTTTCAATATTATTGAAGCATTTATCAGGG
TTATTGTCTCATGAGCGGATACATATTTGAATGTATTTAGAAAAATAAACAAATAGGGGTTCCGCGCACA
TTTCCCCGAAAAGTGCCACCTGACGTC
Features (pLannotate 1.2.2; 37 found; start..end, strand, type, name):
     28..80      -  misc_feature   bom (fragment): basis of mobility region from pBR322
    235..614     +  enhancer       CMV enhancer: human cytomegalovirus immediate early enhancer
    615..818     +  promoter       CMV promoter: human cytomegalovirus (CMV) immediate early promoter
    820..839     +  promoter       PLtetO-1 promoter (fragment): modified phage lambda PL promoter with tet operator sites (Lutz and Bujard, 1997)
    841..860     +  promoter       PLtetO-1 promoter (fragment): modified phage lambda PL promoter with tet operator sites (Lutz and Bujard, 1997)
    868..901     +  promoter       TRE3GV promoter (fragment): 3rd-generation Tet-responsive promoter that can be activated by binding of Tet-On® 3G, optimized for retroviral and lentiviral vectors
   1059..1115    +  CDS            GCN4_v4: GCN4 peptide optimized to improve solubility while preserving binding to an scFv-GFP fusion protein (Tanenbaum et al., 2014)
   1433..1456    +  CDS            GCN4_v4 (fragment): GCN4 peptide optimized to improve solubility while preserving binding to an scFv-GFP fusion protein (Tanenbaum et al., 2014)
   1725..1747    +  CDS            GCN4_v4 (fragment): GCN4 peptide optimized to improve solubility while preserving binding to an scFv-GFP fusion protein (Tanenbaum et al., 2014)
   2799..5039    +  CDS            Mmut: MUTA_MOUSE - Also known as Mut From Mus musculus (Mouse).
   5145..5163    -  misc_feature   MCS (fragment): pUC18/19 multiple cloning site
   5266..5284    -  misc_feature   MCS (fragment): pUC18/19 multiple cloning site
   5387..5405    -  misc_feature   MCS (fragment): pUC18/19 multiple cloning site
   5508..5526    -  misc_feature   MCS (fragment): pUC18/19 multiple cloning site
   5629..5647    -  misc_feature   MCS (fragment): pUC18/19 multiple cloning site
   5750..5768    -  misc_feature   MCS (fragment): pUC18/19 multiple cloning site
   5871..5889    -  misc_feature   MCS (fragment): pUC18/19 multiple cloning site
   5992..6010    -  misc_feature   MCS (fragment): pUC18/19 multiple cloning site
   6113..6131    -  misc_feature   MCS (fragment): pUC18/19 multiple cloning site
   6234..6252    -  misc_feature   MCS (fragment): pUC18/19 multiple cloning site
   6355..6373    -  misc_feature   MCS (fragment): pUC18/19 multiple cloning site
   6476..6494    -  misc_feature   MCS (fragment): pUC18/19 multiple cloning site
   6647..6871    +  polyA_signal   bGH poly(A) signal: bovine growth hormone polyadenylation signal
   6875..6896    +  promoter       SV40 promoter (fragment): SV40 enhancer and early promoter
   6917..7345    +  rep_origin     f1 ori (sequence partly withheld): f1 bacteriophage origin of replication; arrow indicates direction of (+) strand synthesis
   7359..7688    +  promoter       SV40 promoter: SV40 enhancer and early promoter
   7736..7783    +  promoter       EM7 promoter: synthetic bacterial promoter&nbsp
   7802..8176    +  CDS            BleoR: antibiotic-binding protein; Sh ble from Streptoalloteichus hindustanus; confers resistance to bleomycin, phleomycin, and Zeocin™
   8186..8311    +  CDS            ble (fragment): BLE_KLEPN - Experimental evidence at protein level: Swiss-Prot protein existence level 1. Binding protein with a strong affinity to the bleomycin family of antibiotics. Binds to CL990; an antimitotic-antibiotic compound. From Klebsiella pneumoniae.
   8306..8427    +  polyA_signal   SV40 poly(A) signal: SV40 polyadenylation signal
   8500..8516    -  protein_bind   lac operator: The lac repressor binds to the lac operator to inhibit transcription in E. coli. This inhibition can be relieved by adding lactose or isopropyl-β-D-thiogalactopyranoside (IPTG). lac repressor encoded by lacI
   8524..8554    -  promoter       lac promoter: promoter for the E. coli lac operon
   8569..8590    -  protein_bind   CAP binding site: CAP binding activates transcription in the presence of cAMP. E. coli catabolite activator protein
   8603..8695    -  CDS            lacI (fragment): lac repressor; lacI; The lac repressor binds to the lac operator to inhibit transcription in E. coli. This inhibition can be relieved by adding lactose or isopropyl-β-D-thiogalactopyranoside (IPTG).
   8878..9466    -  rep_origin     ori: high-copy-number ColE1/pMB1/pBR322/pUC origin of replication
   9637..10497   -  CDS            AmpR: β-lactamase; bla; confers resistance to ampicillin, carbenicillin, and related antibiotics
  10498..10602   -  promoter       AmpR promoter: bla
