[The description below was written by a language model from this plasmid's Addgene catalogue record and pLannotate feature annotations shown in this document.]
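Description:
pcDNA4TO_24xGCN4_MUT_24xPP7 is a 10.6 kb mammalian expression plasmid built on the pcDNA4/TO backbone and designed as a single-molecule reporter for imaging the Mut mRNA. It is maintained in E. coli at high copy through a ColE1/pUC-type origin with ampicillin resistance (AmpR under its own bla promoter), and it also carries an f1 origin. For selection in mammalian cells the backbone provides a Sh ble (bleomycin/Zeocin resistance) gene driven by the SV40 early promoter, with an EM7 bacterial promoter upstream and an SV40 polyadenylation signal downstream.

The expression cassette is driven by the CMV immediate-early enhancer and promoter. This is followed by two short tet-operator matches, which the annotation software labels as PLtetO-1 and TRE3GV fragments. In cells lacking Tet repressor this promoter arrangement is constitutively active, consistent with the recorded purpose. Downstream lies the synthetic insert, assembled by Gibson cloning. It begins with an array of GCN4_v4 (SunTag) peptide repeats, described as 24 copies in the record although only a few were individually annotated. The array precedes the mouse Mmut (methylmalonyl-CoA mutase) coding sequence. After Mmut comes a repetitive region of twelve regularly spaced matches mislabelled as MCS fragments, which most likely corresponds to the 24xPP7 stem-loop array, and the cassette ends with the bGH polyadenylation signal.

In this design, PP7 hairpins in the transcript can be bound by fluorescently tagged PP7 coat protein to mark individual mRNAs. The GCN4 epitopes emerging on nascent polypeptides can be bound by a fluorescent scFv, which reports active translation. The binding proteins are not encoded on this plasmid and must be supplied separately.
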