Addgene plasmid #236093: pcDNA4TO_24xGCN4_MUT_24xPP7
Purpose: Constitutively encodes 24xGCN4-MUT-24xPP7 stem loops, for visualization of the Mut mRNA.
Depositing lab: Maria Barna. Depositing organization: Stanford University. Publication: A subcellular map of translational machinery composition and regulation at the single-molecule level. Zhang Z, Xu A, Bai Y, Chen Y, Cates K, Kerr C, Bermudez A, Susanto TT, Wysong K, Garcia Marques FJ, Nolan GP, Pitteri S, Barna M. Science. 2025 Mar 7;387(6738):eadn2623. doi: 10.1126/science.adn2623. Epub 2025 Mar 7. PubMed 40048539.
Backbone
  Vector backbone: pcDNA4TO
  Vector type: Mammalian Expression
Growth in bacteria
  Bacterial resistance: Ampicillin, 100 μg/mL
  Growth temperature: 37°C
  Growth strain: DH5alpha
  Copy number: High Copy
Gene/Insert
  Gene/Insert name: 24xGCN4-MUT-24xPP7
  Species: Synthetic
  Cloning method: Gibson Cloning
Terms and licenses: Academic/Nonprofit Terms; Industry Terms: Not Available to Industry
How to cite: pcDNA4TO_24xGCN4_MUT_24xPP7 was a gift from Maria Barna (Addgene plasmid # 236093 ; http://n2t.net/addgene:236093 ; RRID:Addgene_236093)
